Addgene plasmid #100966: pDRF'- AmTryoshka1;3-GS-L255I
Purpose: Yeast expression of fluorescent sensor reporting the activity of ammonium transceptors. Contains a stable reference LSSmOrange nested within the reporting superfolder cpEGFP.
Depositing lab: Wolf Frommer. Depositing organization: Carnegie Institution for Science. Publication: Ratiometric Matryoshka biosensors from a nested cassette of green- and orange-emitting fluorescent proteins. Ast C, Foret J, Oltrogge LM, De Michele R, Kleist TJ, Ho CH, Frommer WB. Nat Commun. 2017 Sep 5;8(1):431. doi: 10.1038/s41467-017-00400-2. PubMed 28874729.
Backbone
  Vector backbone: pDRf1
  Backbone size w/o insert (bp): 6939
  Total vector size (bp): 9869
  Vector type: Yeast Expression
  Selectable markers: URA3
Growth in bacteria
  Bacterial resistance: Ampicillin, 100 μg/mL
  Growth temperature: 37°C
  Growth strain: DH5alpha
  Copy number: High Copy
Gene/Insert
  Gene/Insert name: AmTryoshka1;3-GS-L255I (alt name: AmTryoshka-GS-L255I)
  Species: A. thaliana (mustard weed)
  Insert size (bp): 2935
  Mutation: L255I
  Entrez Gene: AMT1;3 (a.k.a. AT3G24300, AMMONIUM TRANSPORTER 1;3, ATAMT1;3, ammonium transporter 1;3)
  Promoter: PMA
  Cloning method: Gateway Cloning
  Sequencing primers: 5′ AACAATCGTTAATAATTAATTAATTGG; 3′ GAAGTGTCAACAACGTATCTACC
Terms and licenses: Academic/Nonprofit Terms; Industry Terms: Not Available to Industry
How to cite: pDRF'- AmTryoshka1;3-GS-L255I was a gift from Wolf Frommer (Addgene plasmid # 100966 ; http://n2t.net/addgene:100966 ; RRID:Addgene_100966)
