[The description below was written by a language model from this plasmid's Addgene catalogue record and pLannotate feature annotations shown in this document.]
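Description:
pDRF'- AmTryoshka1;3-GS-L255I is a yeast expression plasmid built on the pDRf1 backbone, an E. coli/Saccharomyces cerevisiae shuttle vector of about 9.9 kb. In bacteria it is maintained at high copy through a ColE1/pUC-type origin and selected with ampicillin (AmpR, β-lactamase). In yeast it replicates episomally from the 2μ origin and is selected by URA3 complementation of uracil auxotrophy. An f1 origin and remnants of lac and pBluescript-derived sequence are also present in the backbone.

The roughly 2.9 kb insert was introduced by Gateway cloning and is flanked by attB1 and attB2 sites. According to the catalogue entry it is driven by the PMA promoter; the feature table does not annotate this promoter by name, although yeast genomic fragments lie just upstream of attB1. An ADH1 terminator follows the insert. The insert encodes AmTryoshka1;3, a biosensor based on the Arabidopsis thaliana ammonium transporter AMT1;3 carrying an L255I mutation. The automated annotation labels the two transporter segments as a tomato AMT1-2 homologue, which is a similarity-based match rather than the recorded source. The transporter coding sequence is split into two parts by a nested "Matryoshka" fluorescent cassette. Two GFP-family fragments, corresponding to the halves of a circularly permuted superfolder EGFP, surround a complete LSSmOrange coding sequence. The cpEGFP acts as the reporting fluorophore, while the large-Stokes-shift LSSmOrange provides a stable internal reference, allowing ratiometric readout from one polypeptide. The construct is intended for expression in yeast to monitor the activity of ammonium transceptors. The record does not describe the functional consequence of the L255I substitution or define the "GS" designation.
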