Features (pLannotate 1.2.2; 29 found; start..end, strand, type, name):
      1..699     +  CDS            AMT1-2 (fragment): AMT12_SOLLC - Experimental evidence at transcript level: Swiss-Prot protein existence level 2. Ammonium transporter probably involved in ammonium uptake from the soil. From Solanum lycopersicum (Tomato) (Lycopersicon esculentum).
    700..972     +  CDS            mCerulean.B (fragment): mCerulean.B is a basic (constitutively fluorescent) cyan fluorescent protein published in 2011, derived from Aequorea victoria.
    982..1689    +  CDS            LSSmOrange: LSSmOrange is a basic (constitutively fluorescent) long stokes shift fluorescent protein published in 2012, derived from Discosoma sp.. It has moderate acid sensitivity.
   1702..2136    +  CDS            (3-F)Tyr-EGFP (fragment): (3-F)Tyr-EGFP is a basic (constitutively fluorescent) green fluorescent protein published in 2004, derived from Aequorea victoria.
   2140..2892    +  CDS            AMT1-2 (fragment): AMT12_SOLLC - Experimental evidence at transcript level: Swiss-Prot protein existence level 2. Ammonium transporter probably involved in ammonium uptake from the soil. From Solanum lycopersicum (Tomato) (Lycopersicon esculentum).
   2933..2957    -  protein_bind   attB2: mutant version of attB; recombination site for the Gateway® BP reaction BP Clonase™
   2985..3011    +  misc_feature   MCS (fragment): pBluescript multiple cloning site
   3020..3038    -  promoter       T7 promoter: promoter for bacteriophage T7 RNA polymerase
   3039..3182    +  CDS            ADH1 (fragment): ADH1_YEAST - Also known as ADC1. Experimental evidence at protein level: Swiss-Prot protein existence level 1. This isozyme preferentially catalyzes the conversion of primary unbranched alcohols to their corresponding aldehydes. Also shows activity toward secondary alcohols. From Saccharomyces cerevisiae (strain ATCC 204508 / S288c) (Baker's yeast).
   3186..3373    +  terminator     ADH1 terminator: S. cerevisiae ADH1; transcription terminator for the S. cerevisiae alcohol dehydrogenase 1 (ADH1) gene
   3381..3538    +  CDS            lacZα (fragment): LacZα fragment of β-galactosidase; lacZ fragment
   3544..3595    -  misc_feature   bom (fragment): basis of mobility region from pBR322
   3600..3683    +  CDS            RAF1 (fragment): RAF_YEAST - Experimental evidence at transcript level: Swiss-Prot protein existence level 2. Antagonizes transcriptional repression of recombinase FLP by REP1-REP2. May play a role in plasmid partitioning. From Saccharomyces cerevisiae (strain ATCC 204508 / S288c) (Baker's yeast).
   3837..5183    -  rep_origin     2μ ori: yeast 2μ plasmid origin of replication
   5188..5204    -  promoter       tet promoter (fragment): E. coli promoter for tetracycline efflux protein gene
   5294..6097    -  CDS            URA3: orotidine-5'-phosphate decarboxylase, required for uracil biosynthesis; S. cerevisiae URA3; yeast auxotrophic marker, counterselectable with 5-fluoroorotic acid (5-FOA)
   6098..6313    -  promoter       URA3 promoter: S. cerevisiae URA3
   6424..6528    +  promoter       AmpR promoter: bla
   6529..7389    +  CDS            AmpR: β-lactamase; bla; confers resistance to ampicillin, carbenicillin, and related antibiotics
   7560..8148    +  rep_origin     ori: high-copy-number ColE1/pMB1/pBR322/pUC origin of replication
   8331..8423    +  CDS            lacI (fragment): lac repressor; lacI; The lac repressor binds to the lac operator to inhibit transcription in E. coli. This inhibition can be relieved by adding lactose or isopropyl-β-D-thiogalactopyranoside (IPTG).
   8436..8457    +  protein_bind   CAP binding site: CAP binding activates transcription in the presence of cAMP. E. coli catabolite activator protein
   8472..8502    +  promoter       lac promoter: promoter for the E. coli lac operon
   8510..8526    +  protein_bind   lac operator: The lac repressor binds to the lac operator to inhibit transcription in E. coli. This inhibition can be relieved by adding lactose or isopropyl-β-D-thiogalactopyranoside (IPTG). lac repressor encoded by lacI
   8607..9035    -  rep_origin     f1 ori (sequence partly withheld): f1 bacteriophage origin of replication; arrow indicates direction of (+) strand synthesis
   9046..9300    -  CDS            BRP1 (fragment): BRP1_YEAST - Protein predicted: Swiss-Prot protein existence level 4. From Saccharomyces cerevisiae (strain ATCC 204508 / S288c) (Baker's yeast).
   9402..9418    -  promoter       ARG4 promoter (fragment): S. cerevisiae ARG4
   9523..9606    +  CDS            YG007_YEAST: Protein predicted: Swiss-Prot protein existence level 4. From Saccharomyces cerevisiae (strain ATCC 204508 / S288c) (Baker's yeast).
   9843..9867    +  protein_bind   attB1: mutant version of attB; recombination site for the Gateway® BP reaction BP Clonase™
>Addgene plasmid #100966 | pDRF'- AmTryoshka1;3-GS-L255I | addgene full sequence | sequence record 193744 | Addgene NGS Result
ATGTCAGGAGCAATAACATGCTCTGCGGCCGATCTCGCCACCCTACTTGGCCCCAACGCCACGGCGGCGG
CCGACTACATTTGCGGCCAATTAGGCACCGTTAACAACAAGTTCACCGATGCAGCCTTCGCCATAGACAA
CACCTACCTCCTCTTCTCTGCCTACCTTGTCTTCGCCATGCAGCTCGGCTTCGCTATGCTTTGTGCTGGT
TCTGTTAGAGCCAAGAATACGATGAACATCATGCTTACCAATGTCCTTGACGCTGCAGCCGGAGGACTCT
TCTACTATCTCTTTGGTTACGCCTTTGCCTTTGGAGGATCCTCCGAAGGGTTCATTGGAAGACACAACTT
TGCTCTTAGAGACTTTCCGACTCCCACAGCTGATTACTCTTTCTTCCTCTACCAATGGGCGTTCGCAATC
GCGGCCGCTGGAATCACAAGTGGTTCGATCGCAGAGAGGACTCAGTTCGTGGCTTACTTGATATACTCTT
CTTTCTTAACCGGATTTGTTTACCCGGTTGTCTCTCACTGGTTTTGGTCCCCGGATGGATGGGCCAGTCC
CTTTCGTTCAGCGGATGATCGTTTGTTTAGCACCGGAGCCATTGACTTTGCTGGCTCCGGTGTTGTTCAC
ATGGTTGGTGGCATAGCAGGTTTATGGGGTGCTCTTATTGAAGGTCCTCGTCGTGGTCGGTTCGAGAAAG
GTAGTAACGTGTATATTACCGCGGATAAACAGAAAAACGGCATTAAAGCGAACTTTACCGTGCGCCATAA
CGTGGAAGATGGCAGCGTGCAGCTGGCGGATCATTATCAGCAGAACACCCCGATTGGCGATGGCCCGGTG
CTGCTGCCGGATAACCATTATCTGAGCACCCAGACCAAGCTGAGCAAAGATCCGAACGAAAAACGCGATC
ACATGGTGCTGCTGGAATTTGTGACCGCAGCGGGCATTACACACGGCATGGATGAACTGTATGGCGGCAC
CATGGTGAGCAAGGGCGAGGAGAATAACATGGCCATCATCAAGGAGTTCATGCGCTTCAAGGTGCGCATG
GAGGGCTCCGTGAACGGCCACGAGTTCGAGATCGAGGGCGAGGGCGAGGGCCGCCCCTACGAGGGCTTTC
AGACCGTTAAGCTGAAGGTGACCAAGGGTGGCCCCCTGCCCTTCGCCTGGGACATCTTGTCCCCTCAGTT
CACCTACGGCTCCAAGGCCTACGTGAAGCACCCCGCCGACATCCCCGACTACCTCAAGCTGTCCTTCCCC
GAGGGCTTCAAGTGGGAGCGCGTGATGAACTTCGAGGACGGCGGCGTGGTGACCGTGACTCAGGACTCCT
CCCTGCAGGACGGCGAGTTCATCTACAAGGTGAAGCTGCGCGGCACCAACTTCCCCTCCGACGGCCCCGT
AATGCAGAAGAAGACCATGGGCATGGAGGCCTCCTCCGAGCGGATGTACCCCGAGGACGGCGCCCTGAAG
GGCGAGGACAAGCTCAGGCTGAAGCTGAAGGACGGCGGCCACTACACCTCCGAGGTCAAGACCACCTACA
AGGCCAAGAAGCCCGTGCAGTTGCCCGGCGCCTACATCGTCGACATCAAGTTGGACATCACCTCCCACAA
CGAGGACTACACCATCGTGGAACAGTACGAACGCGCCGAGGGCCGCCACTCCACCGGCGGCATGGACGAG
CTGTACAAGGGCGGCAGCGCGAGCCAGGGCGAAGAACTGTTTACCGGCGTGGTGCCGATTCTGGTGGAAC
TGGATGGCGATGTGAACGGCCATAAATTTAGCGTGCGCGGCGAAGGCGAAGGCGATGCGACCATTGGCAA
ACTGACCCTGAAATTTATTTCCACCACCGGCAAACTACCGGTGCCGTGGCCGACCCTGGTGACCACCTTA
ACCTATGGCGTGCAGTGCTTTAGCCGCTATCCGGATCATATGAAACGCCATGATTTTTTTAAAAGCGCGA
TGCCGGAAGGCTATGTGCAGGAACGCACCATTAGCTTTAAAGATGATGGCAAATATAAAACCCGCGCGGT
GGTGAAATTTGAAGGCGATACCCTGGTGAACCGCATTGAACTGAAAGGCACCGATTTTAAAGAAGATGGC
AACATTCTGGGGCATAAACTGGAATATAACTTTAATGGTGGTCGCGCTATTGCTCTGCGCGGCCACTCTG
CCTCGCTAGTAGTCTTAGGAACCTTCCTCATATGGTTTGGATGGTATGGTTTCAACCCCGGTTCCTTCAC
TAAGATACTCGTTCCGTATAATTCTGGTTCCAACTACGGCCAATGGAGCGGAATCGGCCGTACAGCGGTT
AACACCACACTCTCAGGATGCACAGCAGCTCTAACCACACTCTTTGGTAAACGTCTCCTATCAGGCCACT
GGAACGTAACGGACGTTTGCAACGGGTTACTCGGTGGGTTTGCGGCCATAACCGCAGGTTGCTCCGTCGT
AGAGCCATGGGCAGCGATTGTGTGCGGCTTCATGGCTTCTGTCGTCCTTATCGGATGCAACAAGCTCGCG
GAGCTTGTACAATATGATGATCCACTCGAGGCAGCCCAACTACATGGAGGGTGTGGCGCGTGGGGGTTGA
TATTCGTAGGATTGTTTGCCAAAGAGAAGTATCTAAACGAGGTTTATGGCGCCACCCCGGGAAGGCCATA
TGGACTATTTATGGGCGGAGGAGGGAAGCTGTTGGGAGCACAATTGGTTCAAATACTTGTGATTGTAGGA
TGGGTTAGTGCCACAATGGGAACACTCTTCTTCATCCTCAAAAGGCTCAATCTGCTTAGGATCTCGGAGC
AGCATGAAATGCAAGGGATGGATATGACACGTCACGGTGGCTTTGCTTATATCTACCATGATAATGATGA
TGAGTCTCATAGAGTGGATCCTGGATCTCCTTTCCCTCGATCAGCTACTCCTCCTCGCGTTGACCCAGCT
TTCTTGTACAAAGTGGTGTAGTTAATTCATGATGGCCGCTGCAGGTCGACCTCGAGGGGGGGCCCGGTAC
CCAATTCGCCCTATAGTGAGTCGTATTACGCGCGGATCCAGCTTTGGACTTCTTCGCCAGAGGTTTGGTC
AAGTCTCCAATCAAGGTTGTCGGCTTGTCTACCTTGCCAGAAATTTACGAAAAGATGGAAAAGGGTCAAA
TCGTTGGTAGATACGTTGTTGACACTTCTAAATAAGCGAATTTCTTATGATTTATGATTTTTATTATTAA
ATAAGTTATAAAAAAAATAAGTGTATACAAATTTTAAAGTGACTCTTAGGTTTTAAAACGAAAATTCTTA
TTCTTGAGTAACTCTTTCCTGTAGGTCAGGTTGCTTTCTCAGGTATAGCATGAGGTCGCTCTTATTGACC
ACACCTCTACCGGCATGCCAATTCACTGGCCGTCGTTTTACAACGTCGTGACTGGGAAAACCCTGGCGTT
ACCCAACTTAATCGCCTTGCAGCACATCCCCCTTTCGCCAGCTGGCGTAATAGCGAAGAGGCCCGCACCG
ATCGCCCTTCCCAACAGTTGCGCAGCCTGAATGGCGAATGGCGCCTGATGCGGTATTTTCTCCTTACGCA
TCTGTGCGGTATTTCACACCGCATAATCGGATCGTACTTGTTACCCATCATTGAATTTTGAACATCCGAA
CCTGGGAGTTTTCCCTGAAACAGATAGTATATTTGAACCTGTATAATAATATATAGTCTAGCGCTTTACG
GAAGACAATGTATGTATTTCGGTTCCTGGAGAAACTATTGCATCTATTGCATAGGTAATCTTGCACGTCG
CATCCCCGGTTCATTTTCTGCGTTTCCATCTTGCACTTCAATAGCATATCTTTGTTAACGAAGCATCTGT
GCTTCATTTTGTAGAACAAAAATGCAACGCGAGAGCGCTAATTTTTCAAACAAAGAATCTGAGCTGCATT
TTTACAGAACAGAAATGCAACGCGAAAGCGCTATTTTACCAACGAAGAATCTGTGCTTCATTTTTGTAAA
ACAAAAATGCAACGCGAGAGCGCTAATTTTTCAAACAAAGAATCTGAGCTGCATTTTTACAGAACAGAAA
TGCAACGCGAGAGCGCTATTTTACCAACAAAGAATCTATACTTCTTTTTTGTTCTACAAAAATGCATCCC
GAGAGCGCTATTTTTCTAACAAAGCATCTTAGATTACTTTTTTTCTCCTTTGTGCGCTCTATAATGCAGT
CTCTTGATAACTTTTTGCACTGTAGGTCCGTTAAGGTTAGAAGAAGGCTACTTTGGTGTCTATTTTCTCT
TCCATAAAAAAAGCCTGACTCCACTTCCCGCGTTTACTGATTACTAGCGAAGCTGCGGGTGCATTTTTTC
AAGATAAAGGCATCCCCGATTATATTCTATACCGATGTGGATTGCGCATACTTTGTGAACAGAAAGTGAT
AGCGTTGATGATTCTTCATTGGTCAGAAAATTATGAACGGTTTCTTCTATTTTGTCTCTATATACTACGT
ATAGGAAATGTTTACATTTTCGTATTGTTTTCGATTCACTCTATGAATAGTTCTTACTACAATTTTTTTG
TCTAAAGAGTAATACTAGAGATAAACATAAAAAATGTAGAGGTCGAGTTTAGATGCAAGTTCAAGGAGCG
AAAGGTGGATGGGTAGGTTATATAGGGATATAGCACAGAGATATATAGCAAAGAGATACTTTTGAGCAAT
GTTTGTGGAAGCGGTATTCGCAATATTTTAGTAGCTCGTTACAGTCCGGTGCGTTTTTGGTTTTTTGAAA
GTGCGTCTTCAGAGCGCTTTTGGTTTTCAAAAGCGCTCTGAAGTTCCTATACTTTCTAGCTAGAGAATAG
GAACTTCGGAATAGGAACTTCAAAGCGTTTCCGAAAACGAGCGCTTCCGAAAATGCAACGCGAGCTGCGC
ACATACAGCTCACTGTTCACGTCGCACCTATATCTGCGTGTTGCCTGTATATATATATACATGAGAAGAA
CGGCATAGTGCGTGTTTATGCTTAAATGCGTACTTATATGCGTCTATTTATGTAGGATGAAAGGTAGTCT
AGTACCTCCTGTGATATTATCCCATTCCATGCGGGGTATCGTATGCTTCCTTCAGCACTACCCTTTAGCT
GTTCTATATGCTGCCACTCCTCAATTGGATTAGTCTCATCCTTCAATGCTATCATTTCCTTTGATATTGG
ATCGATCCGATGATAAGCTGTCAAACATGAGAATTGGGTAATAACTGATATAATTAAATTGAAGCTCTAA
TTTGTGAGTTTAGTATACATGCATTTACTTATAATACAGTTTTTTAGTTTTGCTGGCCGCATCTTCTCAA
ATATGCTTCCCAGCCTGCTTTTCTGTAACGTTCACCCTCTACCTTAGCATCCCTTCCCTTTGCAAATAGT
CCTCTTCCAACAATAATAATGTCAGATCCTGTAGAGACCACATCATCCACGGTTCTATACTGTTGACCCA
ATGCGTCTCCCTTGTCATCTAAACCCACACCGGGTGTCATAATCAACCAATCGTAACCTTCATCTCTTCC
ACCCATGTCTCTTTGAGCAATAAAGCCGATAACAAAATCTTTGTCGCTCTTCGCAATGTCAACAGTACCC
TTAGTATATTCTCCAGTAGATAGGGAGCCCTTGCATGACAATTCTGCTAACATCAAAAGGCCTCTAGGTT
CCTTTGTTACTTCTTCTGCCGCCTGCTTCAAACCGCTAACAATACCTGGGCCCACCACACCGTGTGCATT
CGTAATGTCTGCCCATTCTGCTATTCTGTATACACCCGCAGAGTACTGCAATTTGACTGTATTACCAATG
TCAGCAAATTTTCTGTCTTCGAAGAGTAAAAAATTGTACTTGGCGGATAATGCCTTTAGCGGCTTAACTG
TGCCCTCCATGGAAAAATCAGTCAAGATATCCACATGTGTTTTTAGTAAACAAATTTTGGGACCTAATGC
TTCAACTAACTCCAGTAATTCCTTGGTGGTACGAACATCCAATGAAGCACACAAGTTTGTTTGCTTTTCG
TGCATGATATTAAATAGCTTGGCAGCAACAGGACTAGGATGAGTAGCAGCACGTTCCTTATATGTAGCTT
TCGACATGATTTATCTTCGTTTCCTGCATGTTTTTGTTCTGTGCAGTTGGGTTAAGAATACTGGGCAATT
TCATGTTTCTTCAACACTACATATGCGTATATATACCAATCTAAGTCTGTGCTCCTTCCTTCGTTCTTCC
TTCTGTTCGGAGATTACCGAATCAAAAAAATTTCAAGGAAACCGAAATCAAAAAAAAGAATAAAAAAAAA
ATGATGAATTGAAAAGCTAATTCTTGAAGACGAAAGGGCCTCGTGATACGCCTATTTTTATAGGTTAATG
TCATGATAATAATGGTTTCTTAGACGTCAGGTGGCACTTTTCGGGGAAATGTGCGCGGAACCCCTATTTG
TTTATTTTTCTAAATACATTCAAATATGTATCCGCTCATGAGACAATAACCCTGATAAATGCTTCAATAA
TATTGAAAAAGGAAGAGTATGAGTATTCAACATTTCCGTGTCGCCCTTATTCCCTTTTTTGCGGCATTTT
GCCTTCCTGTTTTTGCTCACCCAGAAACGCTGGTGAAAGTAAAAGATGCTGAAGATCAGTTGGGTGCACG
AGTGGGTTACATCGAACTGGATCTCAACAGCGGTAAGATCCTTGAGAGTTTTCGCCCCGAAGAACGTTTT
CCAATGATGAGCACTTTTAAAGTTCTGCTATGTGGCGCGGTATTATCCCGTATTGACGCCGGGCAAGAGC
AACTCGGTCGCCGCATACACTATTCTCAGAATGACTTGGTTGAGTACTCACCAGTCACAGAAAAGCATCT
TACGGATGGCATGACAGTAAGAGAATTATGCAGTGCTGCCATAACCATGAGTGATAACACTGCGGCCAAC
TTACTTCTGACAACGATCGGAGGACCGAAGGAGCTAACCGCTTTTTTGCACAACATGGGGGATCATGTAA
CTCGCCTTGATCGTTGGGAACCGGAGCTGAATGAAGCCATACCAAACGACGAGCGTGACACCACGATGCC
TGTAGCAATGGCAACAACGTTGCGCAAACTATTAACTGGCGAACTACTTACTCTAGCTTCCCGGCAACAA
TTAATAGACTGGATGGAGGCGGATAAAGTTGCAGGACCACTTCTGCGCTCGGCCCTTCCGGCTGGCTGGT
TTATTGCTGATAAATCTGGAGCCGGTGAGCGTGGGTCTCGCGGTATCATTGCAGCACTGGGGCCAGATGG
TAAGCCCTCCCGTATCGTAGTTATCTACACGACGGGGAGTCAGGCAACTATGGATGAACGAAATAGACAG
ATCGCTGAGATAGGTGCCTCACTGATTAAGCATTGGTAACTGTCAGACCAAGTTTACTCATATATACTTT
AGATTGATTTAAAACTTCATTTTTAATTTAAAAGGATCTAGGTGAAGATCCTTTTTGATAATCTCATGAC
CAAAATCCCTTAACGTGAGTTTTCGTTCCACTGAGCGTCAGACCCCGTAGAAAAGATCAAAGGATCTTCT
TGAGATCCTTTTTTTCTGCGCGTAATCTGCTGCTTGCAAACAAAAAAACCACCGCTACCAGCGGTGGTTT
GTTTGCCGGATCAAGAGCTACCAACTCTTTTTCCGAAGGTAACTGGCTTCAGCAGAGCGCAGATACCAAA
TACTGTTCTTCTAGTGTAGCCGTAGTTAGGCCACCACTTCAAGAACTCTGTAGCACCGCCTACATACCTC
GCTCTGCTAATCCTGTTACCAGTGGCTGCTGCCAGTGGCGATAAGTCGTGTCTTACCGGGTTGGACTCAA
GACGATAGTTACCGGATAAGGCGCAGCGGTCGGGCTGAACGGGGGGTTCGTGCACACAGCCCAGCTTGGA
GCGAACGACCTACACCGAACTGAGATACCTACAGCGTGAGCTATGAGAAAGCGCCACGCTTCCCGAAGGG
AGAAAGGCGGACAGGTATCCGGTAAGCGGCAGGGTCGGAACAGGAGAGCGCACGAGGGAGCTTCCAGGGG
GAAACGCCTGGTATCTTTATAGTCCTGTCGGGTTTCGCCACCTCTGACTTGAGCGTCGATTTTTGTGATG
CTCGTCAGGGGGGCGGAGCCTATGGAAAAACGCCAGCAACGCGGCCTTTTTACGGTTCCTGGCCTTTTGC
TGGCCTTTTGCTCACATGTTCTTTCCTGCGTTATCCCCTGATTCTGTGGATAACCGTATTACCGCCTTTG
AGTGAGCTGATACCGCTCGCCGCAGCCGAACGACCGAGCGCAGCGAGTCAGTGAGCGAGGAAGCGGAAGA
GCGCCCAATACGCAAACCGCCTCTCCCCGCGCGTTGGCCGATTCATTAATGCAGCTGGCACGACAGGTTT
CCCGACTGGAAAGCGGGCAGTGAGCGCAACGCAATTAATGTGAGTTAGCTCACTCATTAGGCACCCCAGG
CTTTACACTTTATGCTTCCGGCTCGTATGTTGTGTGGAATTGTGAGCGGATAACAATTTCACACAGGAAA
CAGCTATGACCATGATTACGCCAAGCTTACCGCATCAGGAAATTGTAAGCGTTAATATTTTGTTAAAATT
CGCGTTAAATTTTTGTTAAATCAGCTCATTTTTTAACCAATAGGCCGAAATCGGCAAAATCCCTTATAAA
TCAAAAGAATAGACCGAGATAGGGT
[37 nt withheld, positions 8706-8742]
AAAGAACGTGGACTCCAACGTCAAAGG
[49 nt withheld, positions 8770-8818]
T
[91 nt withheld, positions 8820-8910]
G
[124 nt withheld, positions 8912-9035]
CCATTCGCCAAGCTTCCTGAAACGGAGAAACATAAACAGGCATTGCTGGGATCACCCATACATCACTCTG
TTTTGCCTGACCTTTTCCGGTAATTTGAAAACAAACCCGGTCTCGAAGCGGAGATCCGGCGATAATTACC
GCAGAAATAAACCCATACACGAGACGTAGAACCAGCCGCACATGGCCGGAGAAACTCCTGCGAGAATTTC
GTAAACTCGCGCGCATTGCATCTGTATTTCCTAATGCGGCACTTCCAGGCCTCGATCGAGACCGTTTATC
CATTGCTTTTTTGTTGTCTTTTTCCCTCGTTCACAGAAAGTCTGAAGAAGCTATAGTAGAACTATGAGCT
TTTTTTGTTTCTGTTTTCCTTTTTTTTTTTTTTACCTCTGTGGAAATTGTTACTCTCACACTCTTTAGTT
CGTTTGTTTGTTTTGTTTATTCCAATTATGACCGGTGACGAAACGTGGTCGATGGTGGGTACCGCTTATG
CTCCCCTCCATTAGTTTCGATTATATAAAAAGGCCAAATATTGTATTATTTTCAAATGTCCTATCATTAT
CGTCTAACATCTAATTTCTCTTAAATTTTTTCTCTTTCTTTCCTATAACACCAATAGTGAAAATCTTTTT
TTCTTCTATATCTACAAAAACTTTTTTTTTCTATCAACCTCGTTGATAAATTTTTTCTTTAACAATCGTT
AATAATTAATTAATTGGAAAATAACCATTTTTTCTCTCTTTTATACACACATTCAAAAGAAAGAAAAAAA
ATATACCCCAGCCTCGACTAGTGAATTCGCGGCCATCACAAGTTTGTACAAAAAAGCAGGCTTT
